Addgene plasmid #55357: mCerulean-CENPB-N-22
Purpose: Localization: Nucleus/Centromeres, Excitation: 433, Emission: 475
Depositing lab: Michael Davidson. Depositing organization: Florida State University, Tallahassee.
Backbone
  Vector backbone: mCerulean-N1
  Backbone size w/o insert (bp): 4750
  Vector type: Mammalian Expression
  Selectable markers: Neomycin (select with G418)
Growth in bacteria
  Bacterial resistance: Kanamycin, 50 μg/mL
  Growth temperature: 37°C
  Growth strain: DH5alpha
  Copy number: High Copy
Gene/Insert
  Gene/Insert name: CENPB (alt name: NM_001810.5)
  Species: H. sapiens (human)
  Mutation: aa 1-169 of CENPB (DNA Binding Domain)
  Entrez Gene: CENPB
  Promoter: CMV
  Tag / fusion protein: mCerulean (C terminal on backbone)
  Cloning method: Unknown
  Sequencing primers: 5′ CMV-F; 3′ SV40pA-R
Terms and licenses: Academic/Nonprofit Terms; Industry Terms: Not Available to Industry
Depositor comments: . Excitation = 433; Emission = 475
How to cite: mCerulean-CENPB-N-22 was a gift from Michael Davidson (Addgene plasmid # 55357 ; http://n2t.net/addgene:55357 ; RRID:Addgene_55357)
