[The description below was written by a language model from this plasmid's Addgene catalogue record.]
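Description:
mCerulean-CENPB-N-22 is a mammalian expression plasmid built on the mCerulean-N1 backbone (about 4.75 kb without the insert), an N1-style fluorescent protein fusion vector in which the gene of interest is placed upstream of the fluorescent protein. It is maintained as a high-copy plasmid in E. coli under kanamycin selection, and it carries a neomycin resistance marker that allows G418 selection of transfected mammalian cells. No feature table accompanies the record, so details such as the origin of replication are not listed. The use of an SV40 polyA reverse sequencing primer does suggest that an SV40 polyadenylation signal lies downstream of the fusion.

The insert is a fragment of human CENPB encoding amino acids 1-169, which the record identifies as the DNA binding domain of centromere protein B. Transcription is driven by the CMV promoter, a strong constitutive promoter in most mammalian cell lines. The CENPB fragment is fused at its C terminus to mCerulean, a cyan fluorescent protein with a recorded excitation of 433 nm and emission of 475 nm. The "22" in the name may refer to the linker between the two parts, but the record does not explain it, and the cloning method is listed as unknown.

In general, the CENP-B DNA binding domain recognises a sequence motif in centromeric alpha-satellite DNA, so the fusion is expected to concentrate at centromeres. This matches the recorded localization of nucleus/centromeres. The construct therefore serves as a cyan centromere marker for fluorescence imaging of mammalian cells, for example alongside other colour-tagged proteins in multicolour experiments.
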