>Addgene plasmid #55357 | mCerulean-CENPB-N-22 | depositor partial sequence | sequence record 85761 | insert sequence
GACGTCAGATCCGCTAGCCACCATGGGCCCCAAGCGGCGGCAGCTGACGTTCCGGGAGAAGTCGCGGATC
ATCCAGGAGGTGGAGGAGAACCCGGACCTACGCAAGGGCGAGATCGCGCGGCGCTTCAACATCCCGCCGT
CCACGCTGAGCACGATCCTGAAGAACAAGCGCGCCATCCTGGCGTCGGAGCGCAAGTACGGGGTGGCCTC
CACCTGCCGCAAGACCAACAAGCTGTCTCCCTACGACAAGCTCGAGGGCTTGCTCATCGCCTGGTTCCAG
CAGATCCGCGCCGCCGGCCTGCCGGTCAAGGGCATCATCCTCAAGGAGAAGGCGCTGCGCATAGCCGAGG
AGCTGGGCATGGACGACTTCACCGCCTCCAACGGCTGGCTGGACCGCTTCCGCCGGCGCCACGGCGTGGT
GTCCTGCAGCGGCGTGGCCCGCGCCCGCGCGCGAAACGCTGCCCCCCGCACCCCGGCGGCGCCTGCCAGT
CCGGCCGCGGTGCCCTCGGAGGGCAGTGGCGGGAGCACTCTCGAGCTCAAGCTTCGAATTCTGCAGTCGA
CGGTACCGCGGGCCCGGGATCCACCGGTCGCCACCATGGTGAGCAAGGGCGAGGAGCTGTTCACCGGGGT
GGTGCCCATCCTGGTCGAGCTGGACGGCGACGTAAACGGCCACAAGTTCAGCGTGTCCGGCGAGGGCGAG
GGCGATGCCACCTACGGCAAGCTGACCCTGAAGTTCATCTGCACCACCGGCAAGCTGCCCGTGCCCTGGC
CCACCCTCGTGACCACCCTGACCTGGGGCGTGCAGTGCTTCGCCCGCTACCCCGACCACATGAAGCAGCA
CGACTTCTTCAAGTCCGCCATGCCCGAAGGCTACGTCCAGGAGCGCACCATCTTCTTCAAGGACGACGGC
AACTACAAGACCCGCGCCGAGGTGAAGTTCGAGGGCGACACCCTGGTGAACCGCATCGAGCTGAAGGGCA
TCGACTTCAAGGAGGACGGCAACATCCTGGGGCACAAGCTGGAGTACAACGCCATCAGCGACAACGTCTA
TATCACCGCCGACAAGCAGAAGAACGGCATCAAGGCCAACTTCAAGATCCGCCACAACATCGAGGACGGC
AGCGTGCAGCTCGCCGACCACTACCAGCAGAACACCCCCATCGGCGACGGCCCCGTGCTGCTGCCCGACA
ACCACTACCTGAGCACCCAGTCCAAGCTGAGCAAAGACCCCAACGAGAAGCGCGATCACATGGTCCTGCT
GGAGTTCGTGACCGCCGCCGGGATCACTCTCGGCATGGACGAGCTGTACAAGTAAAGCGGCCGCGACTCT
AGATCATAATCAGCCATAC
