>Addgene plasmid #55357 | mCerulean-CENPB-N-22 | addgene partial sequence | sequence record 100909 | EGFP-N 5'-CGTCGCCGTCCAGCTCGACCAG-3'
CCTTGCTCACCATGGTGGCGACCGGTGGATCCCGGGCCCGCGGTACCGTCGACTGCAGAATTCGAAGCTT
GAGCTCGAGAGTGCTCCCGCCACTGCCCTCCGAGGGCACCGCGGCCGGACTGGCAGGCGCCGCCGGGGTG
CGGGGGGCAGCGTTTCGCGCGCGGGCGCGGGCCACGCCGCTGCAGGACACCACGCCGTGGCGCCGGCGGA
AGCGGTCCAGCCAGCCGTTGGAGGCGGTGAAGTCGTCCATGCCCAGCTCCTCGGCTATGCGCAGCGCCTT
CTCCTTGAGGATGATGCCCTTGACCGGCAGGCCGGCGGCGCGGATCTGCTGGAACCAGGCGATGAGCAAG
CCCTCGAGCTTGTCGTAGGGAGACAGCTTGTTGGTCTTGCGGCAGGTGGAGGCCACCCCGTACTTGCGCT
CCGACGCCAGGATGGCGCGCTTGTTCTTCAGGATCGTGCTCAGCGTGGACGGCGGGATGTTGAAGCGCCG
CGCGATCTCGCCCTTGCGTAGGTCCGGGTTCTCCTCCACCTCCTGGATGATCCGCGACTTCTCCCGGAAC
GTCAGCTGCCGCCGCTTGGGGCCCATGGTGGCTAGCGGATCTGACGGTTCACTAAACCAGCTCTGCTTAT
ATAGACCTCCCACCGTACACGCCTACCGCCCATTTGCGTCAATGGGGCGGAGTTGTTACGACATTTTGGA
AAGTCCCGTTGATTTTGGTGCCAAAACAAACTCCCATTGACGTCAATGGGGTGGAGACTTGGAAATCCC
